Addgene plasmid #160285: pLEX307-Bat-CoV-HKU9-3CL-C144A
Purpose: Allows for constituitive mammalian expression of the Bat-CoV-HKU9 3CL protease with C145A mutation via transfection or lentivirus
Depositing lab: Alejandro Chavez. Depositing organization: Columbia University. Publication: Inhibitors of Coronavirus 3CL Proteases Protect Cells from Protease-Mediated Cytotoxicity. Resnick SJ, Iketani S, Hong SJ, Zask A, Liu H, Kim S, Melore S, Lin FY, Nair MS, Huang Y, Lee S, Tay NES, Rovis T, Yang HW, Xing L, Stockwell BR, Ho DD, Chavez A. J Virol. 2021 Jun 24;95(14):e0237420. doi: 10.1128/JVI.02374-20. Epub 2021 Jun 24. PubMed 33910954.
Backbone
  Vector backbone: pLEX_307
  Vector type: Mammalian Expression, Lentiviral
  Selectable markers: Puromycin
Growth in bacteria
  Bacterial resistance: Ampicillin, 100 μg/mL
  Growth temperature: 30°C
  Growth strain: NEB Stable ; NEB 10Beta
  Copy number: High Copy
Gene/Insert
  Gene/Insert name: 3CL Protease
  Species: Bat-CoV-HKU9
  Insert size (bp): 924
  Mutation: C144A
  Promoter: EF1a
  Cloning method: Gateway Cloning
  Sequencing primers: 5′ Unknown
Terms and licenses: Academic/Nonprofit Terms; Industry Terms: Not Available to Industry
Depositor comments: This plasmid is stored and distributed in NEB Stable. It can also be used to transform NEB 10Beta. The authors have noticed that there are high rates of recombination in these generated vectors. All users are advised to sequence the vectors and run them on a gel to ensure they show the expected full length insert and plasmid size. In cases where recombination has occurred it is typically between the viral LTR elements in the vector although recombination between the gateway cloning sites has also been observed. Please visit https://doi.org/10.1101/2020.08.29.272864 for bioRxiv preprint.
How to cite: pLEX307-Bat-CoV-HKU9-3CL-C144A was a gift from Alejandro Chavez (Addgene plasmid # 160285 ; http://n2t.net/addgene:160285 ; RRID:Addgene_160285)
