[The description below was written by a language model from this plasmid's Addgene catalogue record and pLannotate feature annotations shown in this document.]
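Description:
pLEX307-Bat-CoV-HKU9-3CL-C144A is a 9,340 nt third-generation, self-inactivating HIV-1 lentiviral expression plasmid built on the pLEX_307 backbone. It provides constitutive mammalian expression of a mutant 3CL protease from bat coronavirus HKU9, delivered either by direct transfection or as packaged lentivirus. In bacteria it is maintained through a high-copy ColE1/pUC origin and ampicillin resistance (AmpR), and an f1 origin is also present. The viral portion comprises an RSV promoter driving a truncated 5' LTR, the Ψ packaging signal with a gag fragment, the RRE for Rev-dependent RNA export, cPPT/CTS, and a ΔU3 3' LTR followed by an SV40 poly(A) signal. An SV40 promoter-driven puromycin N-acetyltransferase cassette allows selection of transduced or transfected cells.

The payload is a roughly 0.9 kb 3CL protease coding region, which the annotation tool matched to the HKU9 replicase polyprotein. It was inserted by Gateway cloning and is therefore flanked by attB1 and attB2 sites. The human EF-1α promoter drives expression. A V5 epitope tag lies just downstream of attB2, although the record does not say whether it is translated in frame with the insert. A WPRE follows to enhance transcript expression.

The mutation is recorded as C144A in the name and mutation field but as C145A in the purpose statement. By analogy with other coronavirus 3CL proteases, this residue is presumably the catalytic cysteine, which would make the construct a protease-dead control. The associated work studied protease-mediated cytotoxicity and its rescue by 3CL inhibitors. The depositor warns that these vectors recombine frequently, typically between the LTRs and sometimes between the Gateway sites, so insert and plasmid integrity should be verified.
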