Features (pLannotate 1.2.2; 33 found; start..end, strand, type, name):
     23..89      +  CDS            small t antigen (fragment): SV40 (simian virus 40) small t antigen
     96..1274    +  promoter       EF-1α promoter: strong constitutive promoter for human elongation factor EF-1α
   1294..1318    +  protein_bind   attB1: mutant version of attB; recombination site for the Gateway® BP reaction BP Clonase™
   1327..2244    +  CDS            rep (fragment): R1AB_BCHK9 - Experimental evidence at protein level: Swiss-Prot protein existence level 1. [2'-O-methyltransferase]: Methyltransferase that mediates mRNA cap 2'-O-ribose methylation to the 5'-cap structure of viral mRNAs. N7-methyl guanosine cap is a prerequisite for binding of nsp16. Therefore plays an essential role in viral mRNAs cap methylation which is essential to evade immune system. From Bat coronavirus HKU9 (BtCoV) (BtCoV/HKU9).
   2249..2273    -  protein_bind   attB2: mutant version of attB; recombination site for the Gateway® BP reaction BP Clonase™
   2281..2322    +  CDS            V5 tag: epitope tag from simian virus 5
   2373..2961    +  misc_feature   WPRE: woodchuck hepatitis virus posttranscriptional regulatory element
   3012..3031    +  misc_feature   cPPT/CTS (fragment): central polypurine tract and central termination sequence of HIV-1
   3033..3266    +  LTR            3' LTR (ΔU3): self-inactivating 3' long terminal repeat (LTR) from HIV-1
   3344..3465    +  polyA_signal   SV40 poly(A) signal: SV40 polyadenylation signal
   3505..3640    +  rep_origin     SV40 ori: SV40 origin of replication
   3661..3679    -  promoter       T7 promoter: promoter for bacteriophage T7 RNA polymerase
   3687..3842    +  CDS            lacZα (fragment): LacZα fragment of β-galactosidase; lacZ fragment
   3847..4275    +  rep_origin     f1 ori (sequence partly withheld): f1 bacteriophage origin of replication; arrow indicates direction of (+) strand synthesis
   4328..4432    +  promoter       AmpR promoter: bla
   4433..5293    +  CDS            AmpR: β-lactamase; bla; confers resistance to ampicillin, carbenicillin, and related antibiotics
   5464..6052    +  rep_origin     ori: high-copy-number ColE1/pMB1/pBR322/pUC origin of replication
   6235..6327    +  CDS            lacI (fragment): lac repressor; lacI; The lac repressor binds to the lac operator to inhibit transcription in E. coli. This inhibition can be relieved by adding lactose or isopropyl-β-D-thiogalactopyranoside (IPTG).
   6340..6361    +  protein_bind   CAP binding site: CAP binding activates transcription in the presence of cAMP. E. coli catabolite activator protein
   6376..6406    +  promoter       lac promoter: promoter for the E. coli lac operon
   6414..6430    +  protein_bind   lac operator: The lac repressor binds to the lac operator to inhibit transcription in E. coli. This inhibition can be relieved by adding lactose or isopropyl-β-D-thiogalactopyranoside (IPTG). lac repressor encoded by lacI
   6475..6493    +  promoter       T3 promoter: promoter for bacteriophage T3 RNA polymerase
   6521..6747    +  promoter       RSV promoter: Rous sarcoma virus enhancer/promoter
   6748..6928    +  LTR            5' LTR (truncated): truncated 5' long terminal repeat (LTR) from HIV-1
   6975..7100    +  misc_feature   HIV-1 Ψ: packaging signal of human immunodeficiency virus type 1
   7084..7447    +  CDS            HIV-1 gag (fragment): gag protein from human immunodeficiency virus 1; gag
   7593..7826    +  misc_feature   RRE: The Rev response element (RRE) of HIV-1 allows for Rev-dependent mRNA export from the nucleus to the cytoplasm.
   8203..8229    +  CDS            Rev (fragment): human immunodeficiency virus 1 (HIV-1) Rev protein; rev; enhances nuclear export of unspliced and incompletely spliced viral mRNAs
   8236..8259    +  promoter       SV40 promoter (fragment): SV40 early promoter
   8260..8331    +  promoter       SV40 promoter (fragment): SV40 enhancer and early promoter
   8355..8490    +  rep_origin     SV40 ori: SV40 origin of replication
   8536..9132    +  CDS            PuroR (fragment): puromycin N-acetyltransferase; pac from Streptomyces; confers resistance to puromycin
   9181..9298    +  misc_feature   cPPT/CTS: central polypurine tract and central termination sequence of HIV-1
>Addgene plasmid #160285 | pLEX307-Bat-CoV-HKU9-3CL-C144A | addgene full sequence | sequence record 313895 | Addgene NGS Result
CTCGAGGCCTGCAGGTGCAAAGATGGATAAAGTTTTAAACAGAGAGGAATCTTTGCAGCTAATGGACCTT
CTAGGTCTTGAAAGGAGTGGGAATTGGCTCCGGTGCCCGTCAGTGGGCAGAGCGCACATCGCCCACAGTC
CCCGAGAAGTTGGGGGGAGGGGTCGGCAATTGAACCGGTGCCTAGAGAAGGTGGCGCGGGGTAAACTGGG
AAAGTGATGTCGTGTACTGGCTCCGCCTTTTTCCCGAGGGTGGGGGAGAACCGTATATAAGTGCAGTAGT
CGCCGTGAACGTTCTTTTTCGCAACGGGTTTGCCGCCAGAACACAGGTAAGTGCCGTGTGTGGTTCCCGC
GGGCCTGGCCTCTTTACGGGTTATGGCCCTTGCGTGCCTTGAATTACTTCCACCTGGCTGCAGTACGTGA
TTCTTGATCCCGAGCTTCGGGTTGGAAGTGGGTGGGAGAGTTCGAGGCCTTGCGCTTAAGGAGCCCCTTC
GCCTCGTGCTTGAGTTGAGGCCTGGCCTGGGCGCTGGGGCCGCCGCGTGCGAATCTGGTGGCACCTTCGC
GCCTGTCTCGCTGCTTTCGATAAGTCTCTAGCCATTTAAAATTTTTGATGACCTGCTGCGACGCTTTTTT
TCTGGCAAGATAGTCTTGTAAATGCGGGCCAAGATCTGCACACTGGTATTTCGGTTTTTGGGGCCGCGGG
CGGCGACGGGGCCCGTGCGTCCCAGCGCACATGTTCGGCGAGGCGGGGCCTGCGAGCGCGGCCACCGAGA
ATCGGACGGGGGTAGTCTCAAGCTGGCCGGCCTGCTCTGGTGCCTGGCCTCGCGCCGCCGTGTATCGCCC
CGCCCTGGGCGGCAAGGCTGGCCCGGTCGGCACCAGTTGCGTGAGCGGAAAGATGGCCGCTTCCCGGCCC
TGCTGCAGGGAGCTCAAAATGGAGGACGCGGCGCTCGGGAGAGCGGGCGGGTGAGTCACCCACACAAAGG
AAAAGGGCCTTTCCGTCCTCAGCCGTCGCTTCATGTGACTCCACGGAGTACCGGGCGCCGTCCAGGCACC
TCGATTAGTTCTCGAGCTTTTGGAGTACGTCGTCTTTAGGTTGGGGGGAGGGGTTTTATGCGATGGAGTT
TCCCCACACTGAGTGGGTGGAGACTGAAGTTAGGCCAGCTTGGCACTTGATGTAATTCTCCTTGGAATTT
GCCCTTTTTGAGTTTGGATCTTGGTTCATTCTCAAGCCTCAGACAGTGGTTCAAAGTTTTTTTCTTCCAT
TTCAGGTGTCGTGAGGCTAGCATCGATTGATCAACAAGTTTGTACAAAAAAGCAGGCTACAAAATGGCCG
GCCTGACACGTATGGCTCACCCTTCAGGTTTAGTAGAGCCGTGCCTTGTTAAAGTAAATTATGGTTCCAT
GACTCTTAATGGTATATGGTTGGATAATTTTGTTATATGTCCTAGGCATGTTATGTGTTCTAGGGATGAG
TTAGCTAATCCTGATTACCCTCGTTTGTCTATGCGAGCTGCTAATTATGATTTTCACGTGTCTCAAAATG
GTCATAATATTCGTGTTATAGGCCATACTATGGAAGGTTCGCTTTTAAAGCTAACAGTTGATGTGAATAA
TCCTAAAACACCCGCTTATTCATTTATACGGGTGAGTACGGGTCAAGCTATGAGTTTGTTGGCATGTTAT
GATGGTTTACCAACTGGTGTGTATACGTGCACTTTACGGTCGAATGGTACTATGAGAGCATCATTTTTAT
GTGGCTCTGCCGGTAGTCCTGGCTTTGTCATGAATGGCAAAGAAGTTCAATTTTGTTACCTACACCAGCT
TGAATTACCAAATGGTACTCATACTGGTACAGATTTTTCTGGTGTCTTTTATGGTCCATTTGAAGACAAG
CAAGTGCCTCAATTAGCGGCGCCTGATTGTACTATAACTGTTAATGTTTTAGCATGGCTTTATGCAGCTG
TGTTAAGTGGTGAGAATTGGTTTTTAACCAAGTCTAGTATTTCACCGGCTGAATTTAATAATTGTGCTGT
TAAGTACATGTGTCAGTCAGTAACGAGTGAAAGCTTGCAAGTTTTGCAACCACTTGCAGCTAAAACAGGT
ATCTCTGTTGAGCGCATGCTTTCAGCGTTGAAGGTATTGCTCTCAGCTGGATTTTGTGGCCGTACTATTA
TGGGCTCCTGTTCTTTAGAGGATGAGCATACACCGTATGATATTGGCCGTCAAATGTTAGGTGTTAAATT
GCAATAAAACCCAGCTTTCTTGTACAAAGTGGTTGATATCGGTAAGCCTATCCCTAACCCTCTCCTCGGT
CTCGATTCTACGTAGTAATGAACTAGTACCGGTTAAGTCGACAATCAACGCGTTAAGTCGACAATCAACC
TCTGGATTACAAAATTTGTGAAAGATTGACTGGTATTCTTAACTATGTTGCTCCTTTTACGCTATGTGGA
TACGCTGCTTTAATGCCTTTGTATCATGCTATTGCTTCCCGTATGGCTTTCATTTTCTCCTCCTTGTATA
AATCCTGGTTGCTGTCTCTTTATGAGGAGTTGTGGCCCGTTGTCAGGCAACGTGGCGTGGTGTGCACTGT
GTTTGCTGACGCAACCCCCACTGGTTGGGGCATTGCCACCACCTGTCAGCTCCTTTCCGGGACTTTCGCT
TTCCCCCTCCCTATTGCCACGGCGGAACTCATCGCCGCCTGCCTTGCCCGCTGCTGGACAGGGGCTCGGC
TGTTGGGCACTGACAATTCCGTGGTGTTGTCGGGGAAATCATCGTCCTTTCCTTGGCTGCTCGCCTGTGT
TGCCACCTGGATTCTGCGCGGGACGTCCTTCTGCTACGTCCCTTCGGCCCTCAATCCAGCGGACCTTCCT
TCCCGCGGCCTGCTGCCGGCTCTGCGGCCTCTTCCGCGTCTTCGCCTTCGCCCTCAGACGAGTCGGATCT
CCCTTTGGGCCGCCTCCCCGCGTCGACTTTAAGACCAATGACTTACAAGGCAGCTGTAGATCTTAGCCAC
TTTTTAAAAGAAAAGGGGGGACTGGAAGGGCTAATTCACTCCCAACGAAGACAAGATCTGCTTTTTGCTT
GTACTGGGTCTCTCTGGTTAGACCAGATCTGAGCCTGGGAGCTCTCTGGCTAACTAGGGAACCCACTGCT
TAAGCCTCAATAAAGCTTGCCTTGAGTGCTTCAAGTAGTGTGTGCCCGTCTGTTGTGTGACTCTGGTAAC
TAGAGATCCCTCAGACCCTTTTAGTCAGTGTGGAAAATCTCTAGCAGTACGTATAGTAGTTCATGTCATC
TTATTATTCAGTATTTATAACTTGCAAAGAAATGAATATCAGAGAGTGAGAGGAACTTGTTTATTGCAGC
TTATAATGGTTACAAATAAAGCAATAGCATCACAAATTTCACAAATAAAGCATTTTTTTCACTGCATTCT
AGTTGTGGTTTGTCCAAACTCATCAATGTATCTTATCATGTCTGGCTCTAGCTATCCCGCCCCTAACTCC
GCCCATCCCGCCCCTAACTCCGCCCAGTTCCGCCCATTCTCCGCCCCATGGCTGACTAATTTTTTTTATT
TATGCAGAGGCCGAGGCCGCCTCGGCCTCTGAGCTATTCCAGAAGTAGTGAGGAGGCTTTTTTGGAGGCC
TAGGGACGTACCCAATTCGCCCTATAGTGAGTCGTATTACGCGCGCTCACTGGCCGTCGTTTTACAACGT
CGTGACTGGGAAAACCCTGGCGTTACCCAACTTAATCGCCTTGCAGCACATCCCCCTTTCGCCAGCTGGC
GTAATAGCGAAGAGGCCCGCACCGATCGCCCTTCCCAACAGTTGCGCAGCCTGAATGGCGAATGGG
[124 nt withheld, positions 3847-3970]
C
[91 nt withheld, positions 3972-4062]
A
[49 nt withheld, positions 4064-4112]
CCTTTGACGTTGGAGTCCACGTTCTTT
[37 nt withheld, positions 4140-4176]
ACCCTATCTCGGTCTATTCTTTTGATTTATAAGGGATTTTGCCGATTTCGGCCTATTGGTTAAAAAATGA
GCTGATTTAACAAAAATTTAACGCGAATTTTAACAAAATATTAACGCTTACAATTTAGGTGGCACTTTTC
GGGGAAATGTGCGCGGAACCCCTATTTGTTTATTTTTCTAAATACATTCAAATATGTATCCGCTCATGAG
ACAATAACCCTGATAAATGCTTCAATAATATTGAAAAAGGAAGAGTATGAGTATTCAACATTTCCGTGTC
GCCCTTATTCCCTTTTTTGCGGCATTTTGCCTTCCTGTTTTTGCTCACCCAGAAACGCTGGTGAAAGTAA
AAGATGCTGAAGATCAGTTGGGTGCACGAGTGGGTTACATCGAACTGGATCTCAACAGCGGTAAGATCCT
TGAGAGTTTTCGCCCCGAAGAACGTTTTCCAATGATGAGCACTTTTAAAGTTCTGCTATGTGGCGCGGTA
TTATCCCGTATTGACGCCGGGCAAGAGCAACTCGGTCGCCGCATACACTATTCTCAGAATGACTTGGTTG
AGTACTCACCAGTCACAGAAAAGCATCTTACGGATGGCATGACAGTAAGAGAATTATGCAGTGCTGCCAT
AACCATGAGTGATAACACTGCGGCCAACTTACTTCTGACAACGATCGGAGGACCGAAGGAGCTAACCGCT
TTTTTGCACAACATGGGGGATCATGTAACTCGCCTTGATCGTTGGGAACCGGAGCTGAATGAAGCCATAC
CAAACGACGAGCGTGACACCACGATGCCTGTAGCAATGGCAACAACGTTGCGCAAACTATTAACTGGCGA
ACTACTTACTCTAGCTTCCCGGCAACAATTAATAGACTGGATGGAGGCGGATAAAGTTGCAGGACCACTT
CTGCGCTCGGCCCTTCCGGCTGGCTGGTTTATTGCTGATAAATCTGGAGCCGGTGAGCGTGGGTCTCGCG
GTATCATTGCAGCACTGGGGCCAGATGGTAAGCCCTCCCGTATCGTAGTTATCTACACGACGGGGAGTCA
GGCAACTATGGATGAACGAAATAGACAGATCGCTGAGATAGGTGCCTCACTGATTAAGCATTGGTAACTG
TCAGACCAAGTTTACTCATATATACTTTAGATTGATTTAAAACTTCATTTTTAATTTAAAAGGATCTAGG
TGAAGATCCTTTTTGATAATCTCATGACCAAAATCCCTTAACGTGAGTTTTCGTTCCACTGAGCGTCAGA
CCCCGTAGAAAAGATCAAAGGATCTTCTTGAGATCCTTTTTTTCTGCGCGTAATCTGCTGCTTGCAAACA
AAAAAACCACCGCTACCAGCGGTGGTTTGTTTGCCGGATCAAGAGCTACCAACTCTTTTTCCGAAGGTAA
CTGGCTTCAGCAGAGCGCAGATACCAAATACTGTTCTTCTAGTGTAGCCGTAGTTAGGCCACCACTTCAA
GAACTCTGTAGCACCGCCTACATACCTCGCTCTGCTAATCCTGTTACCAGTGGCTGCTGCCAGTGGCGAT
AAGTCGTGTCTTACCGGGTTGGACTCAAGACGATAGTTACCGGATAAGGCGCAGCGGTCGGGCTGAACGG
GGGGTTCGTGCACACAGCCCAGCTTGGAGCGAACGACCTACACCGAACTGAGATACCTACAGCGTGAGCT
ATGAGAAAGCGCCACGCTTCCCGAAGGGAGAAAGGCGGACAGGTATCCGGTAAGCGGCAGGGTCGGAACA
GGAGAGCGCACGAGGGAGCTTCCAGGGGGAAACGCCTGGTATCTTTATAGTCCTGTCGGGTTTCGCCACC
TCTGACTTGAGCGTCGATTTTTGTGATGCTCGTCAGGGGGGCGGAGCCTATGGAAAAACGCCAGCAACGC
GGCCTTTTTACGGTTCCTGGCCTTTTGCTGGCCTTTTGCTCACATGTTCTTTCCTGCGTTATCCCCTGAT
TCTGTGGATAACCGTATTACCGCCTTTGAGTGAGCTGATACCGCTCGCCGCAGCCGAACGACCGAGCGCA
GCGAGTCAGTGAGCGAGGAAGCGGAAGAGCGCCCAATACGCAAACCGCCTCTCCCCGCGCGTTGGCCGAT
TCATTAATGCAGCTGGCACGACAGGTTTCCCGACTGGAAAGCGGGCAGTGAGCGCAACGCAATTAATGTG
AGTTAGCTCACTCATTAGGCACCCCAGGCTTTACACTTTATGCTTCCGGCTCGTATGTTGTGTGGAATTG
TGAGCGGATAACAATTTCACACAGGAAACAGCTATGACCATGATTACGCCAAGCGCGCAATTAACCCTCA
CTAAAGGGAACAAAAGCTGGAGCTGCAAGCTTAATGTAGTCTTATGCAATACTCTTGTAGTCTTGCAACA
TGGTAACGATGAGTTAGCAACATGCCTTACAAGGAGAGAAAAAGCACCGTGCATGCCGATTGGTGGAAGT
AAGGTGGTACGATCGTGCCTTATTAGGAAGGCAACAGACGGGTCTGACATGGATTGGACGAACCACTGAA
TTGCCGCATTGCAGAGATATTGTATTTAAGTGCCTAGCTCGATACATAAACGGGTCTCTCTGGTTAGACC
AGATCTGAGCCTGGGAGCTCTCTGGCTAACTAGGGAACCCACTGCTTAAGCCTCAATAAAGCTTGCCTTG
AGTGCTTCAAGTAGTGTGTGCCCGTCTGTTGTGTGACTCTGGTAACTAGAGATCCCTCAGACCCTTTTAG
TCAGTGTGGAAAATCTCTAGCAGTGGCGCCCGAACAGGGACTTGAAAGCGAAAGGGAAACCAGAGGAGCT
CTCTCGACGCAGGACTCGGCTTGCTGAAGCGCGCACGGCAAGAGGCGAGGGGCGGCGACTGGTGAGTACG
CCAAAAATTTTGACTAGCGGAGGCTAGAAGGAGAGAGATGGGTGCGAGAGCGTCAGTATTAAGCGGGGGA
GAATTAGATCGCGATGGGAAAAAATTCGGTTAAGGCCAGGGGGAAAGAAAAAATATAAATTAAAACATAT
AGTATGGGCAAGCAGGGAGCTAGAACGATTCGCAGTTAATCCTGGCCTGTTAGAAACATCAGAAGGCTGT
AGACAAATACTGGGACAGCTACAACCATCCCTTCAGACAGGATCAGAAGAACTTAGATCATTATATAATA
CAGTAGCAACCCTCTATTGTGTGCATCAAAGGATAGAGATAAAAGACACCAAGGAAGCTTTAGACAAGAT
AGAGGAAGAGCAAAACAAAAGTAAGACCACCGCACAGCAAGCGGCCGCTGATCTTCAGACCTGGAGGAGG
AGATATGAGGGACAATTGGAGAAGTGAATTATATAAATATAAAGTAGTAAAAATTGAACCATTAGGAGTA
GCACCCACCAAGGCAAAGAGAAGAGTGGTGCAGAGAGAAAAAAGAGCAGTGGGAATAGGAGCTTTGTTCC
TTGGGTTCTTGGGAGCAGCAGGAAGCACTATGGGCGCAGCGTCAATGACGCTGACGGTACAGGCCAGACA
ATTATTGTCTGGTATAGTGCAGCAGCAGAACAATTTGCTGAGGGCTATTGAGGCGCAACAGCATCTGTTG
CAACTCACAGTCTGGGGCATCAAGCAGCTCCAGGCAAGAATCCTGGCTGTGGAAAGATACCTAAAGGATC
AACAGCTCCTGGGGATTTGGGGTTGCTCTGGAAAACTCATTTGCACCACTGCTGTGCCTTGGAATGCTAG
TTGGAGTAATAAATCTCTGGAACAGATTTGGAATCACACGACCTGGATGGAGTGGGACAGAGAAATTAAC
AATTACACAAGCTTAATACACTCCTTAATTGAAGAATCGCAAAACCAGCAAGAAAAGAATGAACAAGAAT
TATTGGAATTAGATAAATGGGCAAGTTTGTGGAATTGGTTTAACATAACAAATTGGCTGTGGTATATAAA
ATTATTCATAATGATAGTAGGAGGCTTGGTAGGTTTAAGAATAGTTTTTGCTGTACTTTCTATAGTGAAT
AGAGTTAGGCAGGGATATTCACCATTATCGTTTCAGACCCACCTCCCAACCCCGAGGGGACCCATGCATT
GCATCTCAATTAGTCAGCAACCAGGTGTGGAAAGTCCCCAGGCTCCCCAGCAGGCAGAAGTATGCAAAGC
ATGCGTCTCAATTAGTCAGCAACCATAGTCCCGCCCCTAACTCCGCCCATCCCGCCCCTAACTCCGCCCA
GTTCCGCCCATTCTCCGCCCCATGGCTGACTAATTTTTTTTATTTATGCAGAGGCCGAGGCCGCCTCGGC
CTCTGAGCTATTCCAGAAGTAGTGAGGAGGCTTTTTTGGAGGCCTAGGCTTTTGCAAAAAGCTTTCTAGA
GGTACCACCGGAGCTTACCATGACCGAGTACAAGCCCACGGTGCGCCTCGCCACCCGCGACGACGTCCCC
AGGGCCGTACGCACCCTCGCCGCCGCGTTCGCCGACTACCCCGCCACGCGCCACACCGTCGATCCGGACC
GCCACATCGAGCGGGTCACCGAGCTGCAAGAACTCTTCCTCACGCGCGTCGGGCTCGACATCGGCAAGGT
GTGGGTCGCGGACGACGGCGCCGCCGTGGCGGTCTGGACCACGCCGGAGAGCGTCGAAGCGGGGGCGGTG
TTCGCCGAGATCGGCCCGCGCATGGCCGAGTTGAGCGGTTCCCGGCTGGCCGCGCAGCAACAGATGGAAG
GCCTCCTGGCGCCGCACCGGCCCAAGGAGCCCGCGTGGTTCCTGGCCACCGTCGGCGTCTCGCCCGACCA
CCAGGGCAAGGGTCTGGGCAGCGCCGTCGTGCTCCCCGGAGTGGAGGCGGCCGAGCGCGCCGGGGTGCCC
GCCTTCCTGGAGACCTCCGCGCCCCGCAACCTCCCCTTCTACGAGCGGCTCGGCTTCACCGTCACCGCCG
ACGTCGAGGTGCCCGAAGGACCGCGCACCTGGTGCATGACCCGCAAGCCCGGTGCCAGTTAACGAATTCT
AGATCTTGAGACAAATGGCAGTATTCATCCACAATTTTAAAAGAAAAGGGGGGATTGGGGGGTACAGTGC
AGGGGAAAGAATAGTAGACATAATAGCAACAGACATACAAACTAAAGAATTACAAAAACAAATTACAAAA
ATTCAAAATTTTCGGGTTTATTACAGGGACAGCAGAGATCCACTTTGGCGCCGG
