>Addgene plasmid #160285 | pLEX307-Bat-CoV-HKU9-3CL-C144A | depositor partial sequence | sequence record 310367 | Bat-CoV-HKU9-3CL-C145A gene
ATGGCCGGCCTGACACGTATGGCTCACCCTTCAGGTTTAGTAGAGCCGTGCCTTGTTAAAGTAAATTATG
GTTCCATGACTCTTAATGGTATATGGTTGGATAATTTTGTTATATGTCCTAGGCATGTTATGTGTTCTAG
GGATGAGTTAGCTAATCCTGATTACCCTCGTTTGTCTATGCGAGCTGCTAATTATGATTTTCACGTGTCT
CAAAATGGTCATAATATTCGTGTTATAGGCCATACTATGGAAGGTTCGCTTTTAAAGCTAACAGTTGATG
TGAATAATCCTAAAACACCCGCTTATTCATTTATACGGGTGAGTACGGGTCAAGCTATGAGTTTGTTGGC
ATGTTATGATGGTTTACCAACTGGTGTGTATACGTGCACTTTACGGTCGAATGGTACTATGAGAGCATCA
TTTTTATGTGGCTCTGCCGGTAGTCCTGGCTTTGTCATGAATGGCAAAGAAGTTCAATTTTGTTACCTAC
ACCAGCTTGAATTACCAAATGGTACTCATACTGGTACAGATTTTTCTGGTGTCTTTTATGGTCCATTTGA
AGACAAGCAAGTGCCTCAATTAGCGGCGCCTGATTGTACTATAACTGTTAATGTTTTAGCATGGCTTTAT
GCAGCTGTGTTAAGTGGTGAGAATTGGTTTTTAACCAAGTCTAGTATTTCACCGGCTGAATTTAATAATT
GTGCTGTTAAGTACATGTGTCAGTCAGTAACGAGTGAAAGCTTGCAAGTTTTGCAACCACTTGCAGCTAA
AACAGGTATCTCTGTTGAGCGCATGCTTTCAGCGTTGAAGGTATTGCTCTCAGCTGGATTTTGTGGCCGT
ACTATTATGGGCTCCTGTTCTTTAGAGGATGAGCATACACCGTATGATATTGGCCGTCAAATGTTAGGTG
TTAAATTGCAATAA
